>Addgene plasmid #48664 | SK-YFP-NM-A | addgene partial sequence | sequence record 72720 | Neo-R 5'-GCCCAGTCATAGCCGAATAG-3'
ATCCATCTTGTTCAATCATGCGAAACGATCCTCATCCTGTCTCTTGATCAGATCTTGATCCCCTGCGCCA
TCAGATCCTTGGCGGCAAGAAAGCCATCCAGTTTACTTTGCAGGGCTTCCCAACCTTACCAGAGGGCGCC
CCAGCTGGCAATTCCGACGTCTAAGAAACCATTATTATCATGACATTAACCTATAAAAATAGGCGTATCA
CGAGGCCCTTTCGTCTTCACCTCGAGGGGATCCGATAAATATCTAACACCGTGCGTGTTGACTATTTTAC
CTCTGGCGGTGATAATGGTTGCATGTACTAGAATCTTTTTCAACAAGCTTGAGATGGTACTTTAACTTTA
AGAAGGAGATATACATATGCGTAAAGGAGAAGAACTTTTCACTGGAGTTGTCCCAATTCTTGTTGAATTA
GATGGTGATGTTAATGGGCACAAATTTTCTGTCAGTGGAGAGGGTGAAGGTGATGCAACATACGGAAAAC
TTACCCTTAAATTTATTTGCACTACTGGAAAACTACCTGTTCCATGGCCAACACTTGTCACTACTTTCGG
TTATGGTCTAAAATGCTTTGCTAGATACCCAGATCATATGAAACGGCATGACTTTTTCAAGAGTGCCATG
CCCGAAGGTTATGTACAGGAAAGAACTATATTTTTCAAAGATGACGGGAACTACAAGACACGTGCTGAAG
TCAAGTTTGAAGGTGATACCCTTGTTAATAGAATCGAGTTAAAAGGTATTGATTTTAAAGAAGATGGAAA
CATTCTTGGACACAAATTGGAATACAACTATAACTCACACAATGTATACATCATGGCAGACAAACAAAAG
AATGGAATCAAAGTTAACTTCAAAATTAGACACAACATTGAA
