[The description below was written by a language model from this plasmid's Addgene catalogue record.]
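Description:
SK-YFP-NM-A is a bacterial CRISPR reporter plasmid of about 4.4 kb, built on a pSC101-kan backbone. It replicates in E. coli through the pSC101 origin, which is generally known as a low-copy replicon, although the record lists copy number as unknown. It is selected with kanamycin. No feature table is provided, so the exact layout of elements cannot be confirmed. The listed sequencing primers suggest that the reporter cassette sits between the kanamycin resistance gene and an rrnB T1 transcriptional terminator.

The payload is a synthetic insert of roughly 750 bp that combines an EYFP reporter with "protospacer A" and the adjacent PAM for the NM Cas9. In the context of work on orthogonal Cas9 proteins, NM most likely refers to the Neisseria meningitidis enzyme. Expression is driven by the lambda pR promoter, a strong phage promoter that is constitutively active in the absence of its repressor. The exact position of the protospacer/PAM relative to the promoter and coding sequence is not stated.

The plasmid is designed as a repression reporter. When a nuclease-inactive NM Cas9 and a guide RNA matching protospacer A are supplied from other plasmids, binding at the target site should block transcription and lower YFP fluorescence. That drop gives a quantitative readout of RNA-guided repression. The "A" designation implies that companion reporters carry other protospacers or the PAMs of other Cas9 orthologs. Such a set would allow tests of targeting specificity and of cross-reactivity between Cas9 and guide RNA pairs.
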