Addgene plasmid #48664: SK-YFP-NM-A
Purpose: Bacterial NM repression YFP reporter: protospacer A
Depositing lab: George Church. Depositing organization: Harvard Medical School. Publication: Orthogonal Cas9 proteins for RNA-guided gene regulation and editing. Esvelt KM, Mali P, Braff JL, Moosburner M, Yaung SJ, Church GM. Nat Methods. 2013 Sep 29. doi: 10.1038/nmeth.2681. PubMed 24076762.
Backbone
  Vector backbone: pSC101-kan
  Total vector size (bp): 4375
  Vector type: CRISPR
Growth in bacteria
  Bacterial resistance: Kanamycin, 50 μg/mL
  Growth temperature: 37°C
  Growth strain: DH5alpha
  Copy number: Unknown
Gene/Insert
  Gene/Insert name: NM prototspacer A/PAM with reporter EYFP
  Species: Synthetic
  Insert size (bp): 750
  Promoter: lambda pR promoter
  Cloning method: Unknown
  Sequencing primers: 5′ Neo-R; 3′ rrnB-T1-term-Rev
Terms and licenses: Academic/Nonprofit Terms; Industry Terms: Not Available to Industry
How to cite: SK-YFP-NM-A was a gift from George Church (Addgene plasmid # 48664 ; http://n2t.net/addgene:48664 ; RRID:Addgene_48664)
