LOCUS       Exported 4375 bp ds-DNA circular SYN 13-MAY-2021
DEFINITION  Bacterial NM repression YFP reporter: protospacer A.
ACCESSION   .
VERSION     .
KEYWORDS    SK-YFP-NM-A
SOURCE      synthetic DNA construct
  ORGANISM  synthetic DNA construct
REFERENCE   1 (bases 1 to 4375)
  AUTHORS   Esvelt KM, Mali P, Braff JL, Moosburner M, Yaung SJ, Church GM
  TITLE     Orthogonal Cas9 proteins for RNA-guided gene regulation and editing.
  JOURNAL   Nat Methods. 2013 Sep 29. doi: 10.1038/nmeth.2681.
  PUBMED    24076762
REFERENCE   2 (bases 1 to 4375)
  AUTHORS   .
  TITLE     Direct Submission
  JOURNAL   Exported May 13, 2021 from SnapGene Server 1.1.58
            http://www.snapgene.com
FEATURES             Location/Qualifiers
     source          1..4375
                     /organism="synthetic DNA construct"
                     /mol_type="other DNA"
     primer_bind     complement(159..187)
                     /label=GFP-R
                     /note="GFP, reverse primer. Does NOT anneal to EGFP"
     primer_bind     782..802
                     /label=GFP-F
                     /note="GFP, forward primer. Does NOT anneal to EGFP"
     terminator      904..990
                     /gene="Escherichia coli rrnB"
                     /label=rrnB T1 terminator
                     /note="transcription terminator T1 from the E. coli rrnB
                     gene"
     CDS             complement(1525..2475)
                     /codon_start=1
                     /gene="rep101"
                     /product="RepA protein needed for replication with the
                     pSC101 origin"
                     /label=Rep101
                     /translation="MSELVVFKANELAISRYDLTEHETKLILCCVALLNPTIENPTRKE
                     RTVSFTYNQYAQMMNISRENAYGVLAKATRELMTRTVEIRNPLVKGFEIFQWTNYAKFS
                     SEKLELVFSEEILPYLFQLKKFIKYNLEHVKSFENKYSMRIYEWLLKELTQKKTHKANI
                     EISLDEFKFMLMLENNYHEFKRLNQWVLKPISKDLNTYSNMKLVVDKRGRPTDTLIFQV
                     ELDRQMDLVTELENNQIKMNGDKIPTTITSDSYLRNGLRKTLHDALTAKIQLTSFEAKF
                     LSDMQSKHDLNGSFSWLTQKQRTTLENILAKYGRI"
     rep_origin      2523..2745
                     /label=pSC101 ori
                     /note="low-copy replication origin that requires the Rep101
                     protein"
     terminator      3237..3331
                     /label=lambda t0 terminator
                     /note="transcription terminator from phage lambda"
     CDS             complement(3362..4156)
                     /codon_start=1
                     /gene="aph(3')-II (or nptII)"
                     /product="aminoglycoside phosphotransferase from Tn5"
                     /label=NeoR/KanR
                     /note="confers resistance to neomycin, kanamycin, and G418
                     (Geneticin(R))"
                     /translation="MIEQDGLHAGSPAAWVERLFGYDWAQQTIGCSDAAVFRLSAQGRP
                     VLFVKTDLSGALNELQDEAARLSWLATTGVPCAAVLDVVTEAGRDWLLLGEVPGQDLLS
                     SHLAPAEKVSIMADAMRRLHTLDPATCPFDHQAKHRIERARTRMEAGLVDQDDLDEEHQ
                     GLAPAELFARLKARMPDGEDLVVTHGDACLPNIMVENGRFSGFIDCGRLGVADRYQDIA
                     LATRDIAEELGGEWADRFLVLYGIAAPDSQRIAFYRLLDEFF"
     primer_bind     complement(3473..3492)
                     /label=Neo-F
                     /note="Neomycin resistance gene, forward primer"
     primer_bind     4083..4102
                     /label=Neo-R
                     /note="Neomycin resistance gene, reverse primer"
     primer_bind     4335..4353
                     /label=pBRforEco
                     /note="pBR322 vectors, upsteam of EcoRI site, forward
                     primer"
ORIGIN
        1 gatccgataa atatctaaca ccgtgcgtgt tgactatttt acctctggcg gtgataatgg
       61 ttgcatgtac tagaatcttt ttcaacaagc ttgagatggt actttaactt taagaaggag
      121 atatacatat gcgtaaagga gaagaacttt tcactggagt tgtcccaatt cttgttgaat
      181 tagatggtga tgttaatggg cacaaatttt ctgtcagtgg agagggtgaa ggtgatgcaa
      241 catacggaaa acttaccctt aaatttattt gcactactgg aaaactacct gttccatggc
      301 caacacttgt cactactttc ggttatggtc taaaatgctt tgctagatac ccagatcata
      361 tgaaacggca tgactttttc aagagtgcca tgcccgaagg ttatgtacag gaaagaacta
      421 tatttttcaa agatgacggg aactacaaga cacgtgctga agtcaagttt gaaggtgata
      481 cccttgttaa tagaatcgag ttaaaaggta ttgattttaa agaagatgga aacattcttg
      541 gacacaaatt ggaatacaac tataactcac acaatgtata catcatggca gacaaacaaa
      601 agaatggaat caaagttaac ttcaaaatta gacacaacat tgaagatgga agcgttcaac
      661 tagcagacca ttatcaacaa aatactccaa ttggcgatgg ccctgtcctt ttaccagaca
      721 accattacct gtcctatcaa tctgcccttt cgaaagatcc caacgaaaag agagaccaca
      781 tggtccttct tgagtttgta acagctgctg ggattacaca tggcatggat gaactataca
      841 aataagctta accgaagcgt ttgatagttg atatcctttg cctgcggccg caactagagg
      901 catcaaataa aacgaaaggc tcagtcgaaa gactgggcct ttcgttttat ctgttgtttg
      961 tcggtgaacg ctctcctgag taggacaaat ccgccgccct agacctaggg tacgggtttt
     1021 gctgcccgca aacgggctgt tctggtgttg ctagtttgtt atcagaatcg cagatccggc
     1081 ttcaggtttg ccggctgaaa gcgctatttc ttccagaatt gccatgattt tttccccacg
     1141 ggaggcgtca ctggctcccg tgttgtcggc agctttgatt cgataagcag catcgcctgt
     1201 ttcaggctgt ctatgtgtga ctgttgagct gtaacaagtt gtctcaggtg ttcaatttca
     1261 tgttctagtt gctttgtttt actggtttca cctgttctat taggtgttac atgctgttca
     1321 tctgttacat tgtcgatctg ttcatggtga acagctttaa atgcaccaaa aactcgtaaa
     1381 agctctgatg tatctatctt ttttacaccg ttttcatctg tgcatatgga cagttttccc
     1441 tttgatatct aacggtgaac agttgttcta cttttgtttg ttagtcttga tgcttcactg
     1501 atagatacaa gagccataag aacctcagat ccttccgtat ttagccagta tgttctctag
     1561 tgtggttcgt tgtttttgcg tgagccatga gaacgaacca ttgagatcat gcttactttg
     1621 catgtcactc aaaaattttg cctcaaaact ggtgagctga atttttgcag ttaaagcatc
     1681 gtgtagtgtt tttcttagtc cgttacgtag gtaggaatct gatgtaatgg ttgttggtat
     1741 tttgtcacca ttcattttta tctggttgtt ctcaagttcg gttacgagat ccatttgtct
     1801 atctagttca acttggaaaa tcaacgtatc agtcgggcgg cctcgcttat caaccaccaa
     1861 tttcatattg ctgtaagtgt ttaaatcttt acttattggt ttcaaaaccc attggttaag
     1921 ccttttaaac tcatggtagt tattttcaag cattaacatg aacttaaatt catcaaggct
     1981 aatctctata tttgccttgt gagttttctt ttgtgttagt tcttttaata accactcata
     2041 aatcctcata gagtatttgt tttcaaaaga cttaacatgt tccagattat attttatgaa
     2101 tttttttaac tggaaaagat aaggcaatat ctcttcacta aaaactaatt ctaatttttc
     2161 gcttgagaac ttggcatagt ttgtccactg gaaaatctca aagcctttaa ccaaaggatt
     2221 cctgatttcc acagttctcg tcatcagctc tctggttgct ttagctaata caccataagc
     2281 attttcccta ctgatgttca tcatctgagc gtattggtta taagtgaacg ataccgtccg
     2341 ttctttcctt gtagggtttt caatcgtggg gttgagtagt gccacacagc ataaaattag
     2401 cttggtttca tgctccgtta agtcatagcg actaatcgct agttcatttg ctttgaaaac
     2461 aactaattca gacatacatc tcaattggtc taggtgattt taatcactat accaattgag
     2521 atgggctagt caatgataat tactagtcct tttcctttga gttgtgggta tctgtaaatt
     2581 ctgctagacc tttgctggaa aacttgtaaa ttctgctaga ccctctgtaa attccgctag
     2641 acctttgtgt gttttttttg tttatattca agtggttata atttatagaa taaagaaaga
     2701 ataaaaaaag ataaaaagaa tagatcccag ccctgtgtat aactcactac tttagtcagt
     2761 tccgcagtat tacaaaagga tgtcgcaaac gctgtttgct cctctacaaa acagacctta
     2821 aaaccctaaa ggcttaagta gcaccctcgc aagctcgggc aaatcgctga atattccttt
     2881 tgtctccgac catcaggcac ctgagtcgct gtctttttcg tgacattcag ttcgctgcgc
     2941 tcacggctct ggcagtgaat gggggtaaat ggcactacag gcgcctttta tggattcatg
     3001 caaggaaact acccataata caagaaaagc ccgtcacggg cttctcaggg cgttttatgg
     3061 cgggtctgct atgtggtgct atctgacttt ttgctgttca gcagttcctg ccctctgatt
     3121 ttccagtctg accacttcgg attatcccgt gacaggtcat tcagactggc taatgcaccc
     3181 agtaaggcag cggtatcatc aacaggctta cccgtcttac tgtccctagt gcttggattc
     3241 tcaccaataa aaaacgcccg gcggcaaccg agcgttctga acaaatccag atggagttct
     3301 gaggtcatta ctggatctat caacaggagt ccaagcgagc tctcgaaccc cagagtcccg
     3361 ctcagaagaa ctcgtcaaga aggcgataga aggcgatgcg ctgcgaatcg ggagcggcga
     3421 taccgtaaag cacgaggaag cggtcagccc attcgccgcc aagctcttca gcaatatcac
     3481 gggtagccaa cgctatgtcc tgatagcggt ccgccacacc cagccggcca cagtcgatga
     3541 atccagaaaa gcggccattt tccaccatga tattcggcaa gcaggcatcg ccatgggtca
     3601 cgacgagatc ctcgccgtcg ggcatgcgcg ccttgagcct ggcgaacagt tcggctggcg
     3661 cgagcccctg atgctcttcg tccagatcat cctgatcgac aagaccggct tccatccgag
     3721 tacgtgctcg ctcgatgcga tgtttcgctt ggtggtcgaa tgggcaggta gccggatcaa
     3781 gcgtatgcag ccgccgcatt gcatcagcca tgatggatac tttctcggca ggagcaaggt
     3841 gagatgacag gagatcctgc cccggcactt cgcccaatag cagccagtcc cttcccgctt
     3901 cagtgacaac gtcgagcaca gctgcgcaag gaacgcccgt cgtggccagc cacgatagcc
     3961 gcgctgcctc gtcctgcagt tcattcaggg caccggacag gtcggtcttg acaaaaagaa
     4021 ccgggcgccc ctgcgctgac agccggaaca cggcggcatc agagcagccg attgtctgtt
     4081 gtgcccagtc atagccgaat agcctctcca cccaagcggc cggagaacct gcgtgcaatc
     4141 catcttgttc aatcatgcga aacgatcctc atcctgtctc ttgatcagat cttgatcccc
     4201 tgcgccatca gatccttggc ggcaagaaag ccatccagtt tactttgcag ggcttcccaa
     4261 ccttaccaga gggcgcccca gctggcaatt ccgacgtcta agaaaccatt attatcatga
     4321 cattaaccta taaaaatagg cgtatcacga ggccctttcg tcttcacctc gaggg
//
